>Addgene plasmid #47594 | EGFP-hPMCA4bct125 | addgene partial sequence | sequence record 69420 | SV40pA-R 5'-GAAATTTGTGATGCTATTGC-3'
CAACAACAATTGCATTCATTTTATGTTTCAGGTTCAGGGGGAGGTGTGGGAGGTTTTTTAAAGCAAGTAA
AACCTCTACAAATGTGGTATGGCTGATTATGATCAGTTATCTAGATCCGGTGGATCCCGGGCCCGCGGTA
CCTCAGTCAATCTCATCCAGTCCCTCGGCATCCTTGGTGATCTCCTCTTTGGTGGTGCCATGCCCAGCCT
CCTTCAGGAACTTCAGGGATCGGGTAGGTATTGCGGAGATGAACTGGCCCCACAGAAGTTCTCCAATCCC
AATGAAGAGACACCACAGCCACTGAGACAGGCTGAGGCTTGTACAACTGAAGGGTTTACCCCCAAATTCC
ACGATGAAAATCTGGCAGATGAATGTGCCCAAGACTACAGAGCAGAAGATAATGTTGCGGTAGATGCCTG
AAAAGACGTTCTTCTCTCCATGGATCTTTCGGGAGTTGATTTCATTGAAGAGCTGCATCAGCACGAAGGT
GTTAAAAACAATGGTATAGTGCTGGCTGGGTGGTGAATGTAGAGGTGCCTTCCTCCCACTATCAATATCA
AAGAATTTCTCACCCGCAAAGACAAGGATAAAGATGACAATGAGCTGATAGAATGCATGGCCCAAGATGT
TCTTCATCATAGTGCGTGAGATCAGAGGCTTATTTCGGCCATAGGGGCGCCGCTTCAACAGAGATTCCGT
AGGGGGCTCTGTGGCCAGGGCCAATGAAGCAAAAGTGTCCATGATCAGATTAACCCACAACATCTGCACA
GCTTTCAATGGGGAATCCTGAGTGATACAGGCTCCAGTGAAGGCTACAATCACGGCCACCACATTGACAG
TGA
