>Addgene plasmid #47594 | EGFP-hPMCA4bct125 | addgene partial sequence | sequence record 69551 | EGFP-C 5'-CATGGTCCTGCTGGAGTTCGTG-3'
AGTCCGGCCGGACTCAGATCTCGAGAACGAACCCATCAGACCGTGTCTTGCCTGCCAACTCGATGGCCGA
GAGCCGTGAAGGGGACTTTGGCTGCACAGTAATGGAACTGAGGAAGCTCATGGAGCTGCGTTCGAGGGAT
GCACTGACCCAGATTAATGTCCACTATGGAGGTGTACAGAATCTCTGCAGTAGACTGAAAACCTCCCCTG
TGGAAGGTCTGTCTGGGAACCCTGCAGATCTGGAGAAACGTAGGCAGGTGTTTGGACACAACGTGATCCC
CCCCAAAAAGCCCAAGACTTTCTTAGAATTAGTGTGGGAAGCTCTTCAAGATGTCACGCTCATCATCCTG
GAGATTGCAGCCATCATCTCCCTGGTCCTGTCCTTTTATCGCCCTGCTGGTGAAGAAAATGAACTGTGTG
GTCAAGTCGCAACTACCCCAGAAGATGAAAATGAGGCACAAGCTGGCTGGATTGAGGGGGCAGCCATCCT
TTTCTCAGTGATCATCGTGGTGTTAGTGACTGCCTTTAATGATTGGAGCAAAGAGAAGCAATTCCGGGGG
CTGCAGTGCCGCATTGAACAGGAGCAAAAGTTCTCCATCATCCGAAACGGTCAACTCATCCAGCTCCCTG
TGGCTGAGATTGTGGTTGGTGATATTGCCCAAGTCAAATACGGTGATCTGCTGCCTGCAGATGGAATCCT
GATCCAAGGGAATGATCTGAAGATTGATGAGAGCTCTCTGACAGGGGAATCTGACCATGTCAAGAAGTCC
CTGGACAAAGACCCCATGTTGCTCTCAGGGACCCAT
