[The description below was written by a language model from this plasmid's Addgene catalogue record.]
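Description:
EGFP-hPMCA4bct125 is a mammalian expression plasmid built on the Clontech pEGFP-C1 backbone (about 4.7 kb without insert). It is maintained as a high-copy plasmid in E. coli under kanamycin selection. Expression in mammalian cells is driven by the CMV immediate-early promoter. The listed 3′ sequencing primer anneals in an SV40 polyadenylation region, consistent with the standard pEGFP-C1 layout in which the fusion transcript is terminated by an SV40 polyA signal. No feature table accompanies the record, so other backbone elements and the exact cloning junctions cannot be confirmed. The cloning method is recorded as unknown, and the insert size is not given.

The payload is a truncated form of human plasma membrane Ca2+-ATPase isoform 4 (ATP2B4), specifically the x/b splice variant (PMCA4b), from which the 125 C-terminal amino acids have been deleted. The coding sequence is placed downstream of EGFP, so the protein is produced with EGFP fused to its N-terminus, leaving the truncated C-terminus free. In PMCA pumps generally, the C-terminal tail is a regulatory region that includes the calmodulin-binding autoinhibitory domain, and in b-splice variants it ends in a PDZ-binding motif. A deletion of this extent would therefore be expected to remove those regulatory and interaction elements, although the record does not state the functional consequences.

The record gives no explicit purpose. A fluorescently tagged truncation mutant of this type is typically used in transfected mammalian cells to follow expression, trafficking and membrane localisation of the pump by live or fixed-cell imaging. It can also be compared with full-length PMCA4b to assess what the C-terminal tail contributes to targeting and activity.
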