Addgene plasmid #47594: EGFP-hPMCA4bct125
Depositing lab: Emanuel Strehler. Depositing organization: Mayo Foundation for Medical Education and Research.
Backbone
  Vector backbone: pEGFP-C1
  Backbone manufacturer: Clontech
  Backbone size w/o insert (bp): 4700
  Vector type: Mammalian Expression
Growth in bacteria
  Bacterial resistance: Kanamycin, 50 μg/mL
  Growth temperature: 37°C
  Growth strain: DH5alpha
  Copy number: High Copy
Gene/Insert
  Gene/Insert name: PMCA4bct125 (alt names: ATPase, Ca++ transporting, plasma membrane 4; ATP2B4)
  Species: H. sapiens (human)
  Mutation: 125 C terminal AA deleted
  Entrez Gene: ATP2B4 (a.k.a. ATP2B2, MXRA1, PMCA4, PMCA4b, PMCA4x)
  Promoter: CMV
  Tag / fusion protein: EGFP (N terminal on backbone)
  Cloning method: Unknown
  Sequencing primers: 5′ EGFP-C; 3′ SV40pA-R
Terms and licenses: Academic/Nonprofit Terms; Industry Terms: Not Available to Industry
Depositor comments: x/b splice variant of human PMCA4
How to cite: EGFP-hPMCA4bct125 was a gift from Emanuel Strehler (Addgene plasmid # 47594 ; http://n2t.net/addgene:47594 ; RRID:Addgene_47594)
